Addgene plasmid #79948: pCMV-EPN-33
Purpose: PX-10GS-I3-01-myc
Depositing lab: Neil King. Depositing organization: University of Washington. Publication: Designed proteins induce the formation of nanocage-containing extracellular vesicles. Votteler J, Ogohara C, Yi S, Hsia Y, Nattermann U, Belnap DM, King NP, Sundquist WI. Nature. 2016 Dec 8;540(7632):292-295. doi: 10.1038/nature20607. Epub 2016 Nov 30. PubMed 27919066.
Backbone
  Vector backbone: pCMV
  Backbone size w/o insert (bp): 5443
  Modifications to backbone: Inserts were cloned into the Kpn1 and Xho1 sites
  Vector type: Mammalian Expression, Bacterial Expression
  Selectable markers: Neomycin (select with G418)
Growth in bacteria
  Bacterial resistance: Ampicillin, 100 μg/mL
  Growth temperature: 37°C
  Growth strain: DH5alpha
  Copy number: High Copy
Gene/Insert
  Gene/Insert name: EPN-33
Terms and licenses: Academic/Nonprofit Terms; Industry Terms: Not Available to Industry
How to cite: pCMV-EPN-33 was a gift from Neil King (Addgene plasmid # 79948 ; http://n2t.net/addgene:79948 ; RRID:Addgene_79948)
