[The description below was written by a language model from this plasmid's Addgene catalogue record.]
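Description:
pCMV-EPN-33 is a mammalian expression plasmid built on a pCMV backbone (about 5.4 kb without insert), with the insert cloned between the KpnI and XhoI sites. It is propagated in E. coli as a high-copy plasmid under ampicillin selection, and it carries a neomycin resistance marker that allows G418 selection of transfected mammalian cells. The record lists both mammalian and bacterial expression as vector types. No feature table is provided, so the promoter is not explicitly annotated, although the backbone name implies that a CMV promoter drives expression in mammalian cells. The origin of replication and polyadenylation signal are likewise not stated.

The insert, EPN-33, is summarised in the record as PX-10GS-I3-01-myc. This indicates a fusion protein in which a PX element, presumably a PX-type membrane-binding domain although the record does not identify its source protein, is joined through a linker labelled 10GS, most likely a ten-residue glycine-serine spacer, to I3-01, a computationally designed self-assembling protein nanocage subunit, followed by a C-terminal myc epitope tag for detection. The species of origin and exact boundaries of the parts are not given.

The construct belongs to a series of enveloped protein nanocage (EPN) designs from work showing that designed proteins can induce the formation of nanocage-containing extracellular vesicles. In that context it would typically be transfected into cultured mammalian cells to test how a given combination of membrane-targeting and self-assembly modules affects the release of nanocages within vesicles, with the myc tag used to follow the protein in cell and vesicle fractions.
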