>Addgene plasmid #79948 | pCMV-EPN-33 | addgene partial sequence | sequence record 162160 | CMV-F 5'-CGCAAATGGGCGGTAGGCGTG-3'
TCTCTGGCTAACTAGAGAACCCACTGCTTACTGGCTTATCGAAATTAATACGACTCACTATAGGGAGACC
CAAGCTGGCTAGCGTTTAAACGGGCCCTCTAGAATTATCGATCCGGAGGTACCATGGCGGTGGCGCAACA
ACTGCGTGCGGAAAGCGATTTTGAACAGCTGCCGGATGATGTGGCGATTAGCGCGAATATTGCGGATATT
GAAGAAAAACGTGGCTTTACCAGCCACTTCGTGTTTGTGATTGAAGTGAAAACCAAAGGCGGCAGCAAAT
ATCTGATCTATCGTCGTTATCGTCAGTTTCATGCGCTGCAGAGCAAATTAGAAGAACGTTTTGGCCCGGA
TAGCAAGAGCAGCGCGTTAGCGTGCACCCTGCCAACCTTACCGGCGAAAGTGTATGTGGGCGTGAAACAG
GAGATCGCGGAAATGCGTATTCCAGCCCTGAACGCGTATATGAAAAGCCTGCTGAGCCTGCCGGTGTGGG
TGCTGATGGACGAGGACGTGCGCATTTTCTTTTATCAAAGCCCGTACGACAGTGAGCAAGTTCCGCAGGC
GCTGCGTCGTGGCAGCGACGGCTCCGGCCGTTCCGGTTCCAAGATCGAAGAGCTGTTCAAGAAACACAAG
ATCGTTGCCGTGCTGCGTGCCAATAGTGTGGAAGAAGCGAAAAAGAAAGCGCTGGCGGTTTTCCTGGGCG
GCGTTCATCTGATTGAAATTACCTTTACCGTGCCGGATGCGGATACCGTGATTAAGGAACTGAGCTTTCT
GAAGGAAATGGGCGCGATTATTGGTGCGGGCACCGTGACCAGCGTGGAGCAGTGCCGTAAAGCGGTGGAA
AGTGGCGCCGAATTCATTGTGAGTCCGCACCTGGACGAGGAAATTAGCCAATTTTGCAAGGAGAAGGGTG
TGTTCTATATGCCAGGCGTTATGACCCCGACCGAACTGGTGAAAGCCATGAAACTGGGCCATACCATCTT
