>Addgene plasmid #79948 | pCMV-EPN-33 | addgene partial sequence | sequence record 162161 | Bglob-pA-R 5'-ttttggcagagggaaaaaga-3'
GGTCTTCTTCGGAGATCAGTTTCTGTTCGGTGCAGCCACGAATCTTCTCAACGAACGCCTTGGCCTTTTC
CGCCACTTCCACCGGGGTGCCTTTCACTAACGCGCTGCCCACGCCCACGGCCAGCACGCCCGCTTTGAAC
CATTCGCACACATTGTCCAGATTAACACCGCCGGTTGGCACAAATTTCACATTCGGAAACGGACCTTTCA
TCGCTTTAACAAACTGCGGACCCACCACCTCACCCGGAAACAGTTTTAAGATGGTATGGCCCAGTTTCAT
GGCTTTCACCAGTTCGGTCGGGGTCATAACGCCTGGCATATAGAACACACCCTTCTCCTTGCAAAATTGG
CTAATTTCCTCGTCCAGGTGCGGACTCACAATGAATTCGGCGCCACTTTCCACCGCTTTACGGCACTGCT
CCACGCTGGTCACGGTGCCCGCACCAATAATCGCGCCCATTTCCTTCAGAAAGCTCAGTTCCTTAATCAC
GGTATCCGCATCCGGCACGGTAAAGGTAATTTCAATCAGATGAACGCCGCCCAGGAAAACCGCCAGCGCT
TTCTTTTTCGCTTCTTCCACACTATTGGCACGCAGCACGGCAACGATCTTGTGTTTCTTGAACAGCTCTT
CGATCTTGGAACCGGAACGGCCGGAGCCGTCGCTGCCACGACGCAGCGCCTGCGGAACTTGCTCACTGTC
GTACGGGCTTTGATAAAAGAAAATGCGCACGTCCTCGTCCATCAGCACCCACACCGGCAGGCTCAGCAGG
CTTTTCATATACGCGTTCAGGGCTGGAATACGCATTTCCGCGATCTCCTGTTTCACGCCCACATACACTT
TCGCCGGTAAGGTTGGCAGGGTGCACGCTAACGCGCTGCTCTTGCTATCCGGGCCAAAACGTTCTTCTAA
TTTGCTCTGCAGCGCATGAAACTGACGATAACGACGATAGATCAGATATT
