>Addgene plasmid #79948 | pCMV-EPN-33 | depositor partial sequence | sequence record 162163 | EPN-33
CTAGAATTATCGATCCGGAGGTACCATGGCGGTGGCGCAACAACTGCGTGCGGAAAGCGATTTTGAACAG
CTGCCGGATGATGTGGCGATTAGCGCGAATATTGCGGATATTGAAGAAAAACGTGGCTTTACCAGCCACT
TCGTGTTTGTGATTGAAGTGAAAACCAAAGGCGGCAGCAAATATCTGATCTATCGTCGTTATCGTCAGTT
TCATGCGCTGCAGAGCAAATTAGAAGAACGTTTTGGCCCGGATAGCAAGAGCAGCGCGTTAGCGTGCACC
CTGCCAACCTTACCGGCGAAAGTGTATGTGGGCGTGAAACAGGAGATCGCGGAAATGCGTATTCCAGCCC
TGAACGCGTATATGAAAAGCCTGCTGAGCCTGCCGGTGTGGGTGCTGATGGACGAGGACGTGCGCATTTT
CTTTTATCAAAGCCCGTACGACAGTGAGCAAGTTCCGCAGGCGCTGCGTCGTGGCAGCGACGGCTCCGGC
CGTTCCGGTTCCAAGATCGAAGAGCTGTTCAAGAAACACAAGATCGTTGCCGTGCTGCGTGCCAATAGTG
TGGAAGAAGCGAAAAAGAAAGCGCTGGCGGTTTTCCTGGGCGGCGTTCATCTGATTGAAATTACCTTTAC
CGTGCCGGATGCGGATACCGTGATTAAGGAACTGAGCTTTCTGAAGGAAATGGGCGCGATTATTGGTGCG
GGCACCGTGACCAGCGTGGAGCAGTGCCGTAAAGCGGTGGAAAGTGGCGCCGAATTCATTGTGAGTCCGC
ACCTGGACGAGGAAATTAGCCAATTTTGCAAGGAGAAGGGTGTGTTCTATATGCCAGGCGTTATGACCCC
GACCGAACTGGTGAAAGCCATGAAACTGGGCCATACCATCTTAAAACTGTTTCCGGGTGAGGTGGTGGGT
CCGCAGTTTGTTAAAGCGATGAAAGGTCCGTTTCCGAATGTGAAATTTGTGCCAACCGGCGGTGTTAATC
TGGACAATGTGTGCGAATGGTTCAAAGCGGGCGTGCTGGCCGTGGGCGTGGGCAGCGCGTTAGTGAAAGG
CACCCCGGTGGAAGTGGCGGAAAAGGCCAAGGCGTTCGTTGAGAAGATTCGTGGCTGCACCGAACAGAAA
CTGATCTCCGAAGAAGACCTGTGACTCGAGAAGCTTGCTAGCAGATCTT
